>Addgene plasmid #71993 | Ntng1.j-AP-His | depositor full sequence | sequence record 131179 | Full Sequence
GTCGAGGTCTCGACGGTATCGATTGACATTGATTATTGACTAGCTAGTTATTAATAGTAATCAATTACGG
GGTCATTAGTTCATAGCCCATATATGGAGTTCCGCGTTACATAACTTACGGTAAATGGCCCGCCTGGCTG
ACCGCCCAACGACCCCCGCCCATTGACGTCAATAATGACGTATGTTCCCATAGTAACGCCAATAGGGACT
TTCCATTGACGTCAATGGGTGGAGTATTTACGGTAAACTGCCCACTTGGCAGTACATCAAGTGTATCATA
TGCCAAGTCCGCCCCCTATTGACGTCAATGACGGTAAATGGCCCGCCTGGCATTATGCCCAGTACATGAC
CTTACGGGACTTTCCTACTTGGCAGTACATCTACGTATTAGTCATCGCTATTACCATGGTGATGCGGTTT
TGGCAGTACACCAATGGGCGTGGATAGCGGTTTGACTCACGGGGATTTCCAAGTCTCCACCCCATTGACG
TCAATGGGAGTTTGTTTTGGCACCAAAATCAACGGGACTTTCCAAAATGTCGTAATAACCCCGCCCCGTT
GACGCAAATGGGCGGTAGGCGTGTACGGTGGGAGGTCTATATAAGCAGAGCTCGTTTAGTGAACCGTCAG
ATCGCCTGGAGACGCCATCCACGCTGTTTTGACCTCCATAGAAGACACCGGGACCGATCCAGCCTCCGCG
GCCGGGAACGGTGCATTGGAACGCGGATTCCCCGTGCCAAGAGTGACGTAAGTACCGCCTATAGACTCTA
TAGGCACACCCCTTTGGCTCTTATGCATGCTATACTGTTTTTGGCTTGGGGCCTATACACCCCCGCTTCC
ATATGCTATAGGTGATGGTATAGCTTAGCCTATAGGTGTGGGTTATTGACCATTATTGACCACTCCCCTA
TTGGTGACGATACTTTCCATTACTAATCCATAACATGGCTCTTTGCCACAACTATCTCTATTGGCTATAT
GCCAATACTCTGTCCTTCAGAGACTGACACGGACTCTGTATTTTTACAGGATGGGGTCCCATTTATTATT
TACAAATTCACATATACAACAACGCCGTCCCCCGTGCCCGCAGTTTTTATTAAACATAGCGTGGGATCTC
CACGCGAATCTCGGGTACGTGTTCCGGACATGGGCTCTTCTCCGGTAGCGGCGGAGCTTCCACATCCGAG
CCCTGGTCCCATGCCTCCAGCGGCTCATGGTCGCTCGGCAGCTCCTTGCTCCTAACAGTGGAGGCCAGAC
TTAGGCACAGCACAATGCCCACCACCACCAGTGTGCCGCACAAGGCCGTGGCGGTAGGGTATGTGTCTGA
AAATGAGCTCGGAGATTGGGCTCGCACCGCTGACGCAGATGGAAGACTTAAGGCAGCGGCAGAAGAAGAT
GCAGGCAGCTGAGTTGTTGTATTCTGATAAGAGTCAGAGGTAACTCCCGTTGCGGTGCTGTTAACGGTGG
AGGGCAGTGTAGTCTGAGCAGTACTCGTTGCTGCCGCGCGCGCCACCAGACATAATAGCTGACAGACTAA
CAGACTGTTCCTTTCCATGGGTCTTTTCTGCAGAAGCTTGAATTCTCGAGGATCCGCGGCCGCGCCACCA
TGTATTTGTCAAGATTCCTGTCGATCCATGCCCTGTGGGTGACAGTGTCCTCTGTGATGCAGCCCTACCT
TTTCGTGTGGGGACATTATGATGTATGTAAGAGCCTGATTTACACAGAAGAAGGCAAAGTTTGGGATTAC
ACAGCCTGCCAGCCGGAATCCACGGACATGACCAAGTATCTGAAAGTGAAACTGGACCCTCCGGATATTA
CCTGTGGAGACCCTCCAGAGTCCTTCTGTGCAATGGGCAACCCTTACATGTGCAATAATGAGTGTGATGC
GAGTACCCCTGAACTGGCACACCCTCCTGAGCTGATGTTTGATTTTGAAGGAAGACATCCCTCCACATTT
TGGCAGTCTGCTACTTGGAAGGAGTACCCCAAACCTCTCCAGGTTAACATCACTCTGTCTTGGAGCAAAA
CCATTGAACTCACAGACAACATAGTTATTACCTTTGAATCGGGGCGTCCAGACCAAATGATCCTAGAGAA
ATCTCTCGACTACGGACGAACATGGCAGCCCTATCAGTATTATGCCACAGACTGCCTCCATGCATTCCAC
ATGGACCCGAAATCCGTGAAGGATTTATCTCAGCACACGGTCTTGGAAATCATTTGCACGGAAGAGTACT
CCACTGGGTACTCCACGAATAGCAAAATAATCCACTTCGAGATCAAAGACAGGTTTGCGTTTTTCGCTGG
ACCTCGGCTACGAAATATGGCTTCCCTCTATGGACAGCTGGATACAACCAAGAAACTCAGAGATTTCTTC
ACTGTCACAGACCTGAGGATCAGGCTGTTGAGACCCGCCGTTGGGGAAATATTTGTAGATGAACTACATT
TGGCACGTTACTTTTATGCGATCTCAGACATAAAGGTGCGAGGAAGGACTAGTGGATCTTCCGGAATCAT
CCCAGTTGAGGAGGAGAACCCGGACTTCTGGAACCGCGAGGCAGCCGAGGCCCTGGGTGCCGCCAAGAAG
CTGCAGCCTGCACAGACAGCCGCCAAGAACCTCATCATCTTCCTGGGCGATGGGATGGGGGTGTCTACGG
TGACAGCTGCCAGGATCCTAAAAGGGCAGAAGAAGGACAAACTGGGGCCTGAGATACCCCTGGCCATGGA
CCGCTTCCCATATGTGGCTCTGTCCAAGACATACAATGTAGACAAACATGTGCCAGACAGTGGAGCCACA
GCCACGGCCTACCTGTGCGGGGTCAAGGGCAACTTCCAGACCATTGGCTTGAGTGCAGCCGCCCGCTTTA
ACCAGTGCAACACGACACGCGGCAACGAGGTCATCTCCGTGATGAATCGGGCCAAGAAAGCAGGGAAGTC
AGTGGGAGTGGTAACCACCACACGAGTGCAGCACGCCTCGCCAGCCGGCACCTACGCCCACACGGTGAAC
CGCAACTGGTACTCGGACGCCGACGTGCCTGCCTCGGCCCGCCAGGAGGGGTGCCAGGACATCGCTACGC
AGCTCATCTCCAACATGGACATTGACGTGATCCTAGGTGGAGGCCGAAAGTACATGTTTCGCATGGGAAC
CCCAGACCCTGAGTACCCAGATGACTACAGCCAAGGTGGGACCAGGCTGGACGGGAAGAATCTGGTGCAG
GAATGGCTGGCGAAGCGCCAGGGTGCCCGGTATGTGTGGAACCGCACTGAGCTCATGCAGGCTTCCCTGG
ACCCGTCTGTGACCCATCTCATGGGTCTCTTTGAGCCTGGAGACATGAAATACGAGATCCACCGAGACTC
CACACTGGACCCCTCCCTGATGGAGATGACAGAGGCTGCCCTGCGCCTGCTGAGCAGGAACCCCCGCGGC
TTCTTCCTCTTCGTGGAGGGTGGTCGCATCGACCATGGTCATCATGAAAGCAGGGCTTACCGGGCACTGA
CTGAGACGATCATGTTCGACGACGCCATTGAGAGGGCGGGCCAGCTCACCAGCGAGGAGGACACGCTGAG
CCTCGTCACTGCCGACCACTCCCACGTCTTCTCCTTCGGAGGCTACCCCCTGCGAGGGAGCTCCATCTTC
GGGCTGGCCCCTGGCAAGGCCCGGGACAGGAAGGCCTACACGGTCCTCCTATACGGAAACGGTCCAGGCT
ATGTGCTCAAGGACGGCGCCCGGCCGGATGTTACCGAGAGCGAGAGCGGGAGCCCCGAGTATCGGCAGCA
GTCAGCAGTGCCCCTGGACGAAGAGACCCACGCAGGCGAGGACGTGGCGGTGTTCGCGCGCGGCCCGCAG
GCGCACCTGGTTCACGGCGTGCAGGAGCAGACCTTCATAGCGCACGTCATGGCCTTCGCCGCCTGCCTGG
AGCCCTACACCGCCTGCGACCTGGCGCCCCCCGCCGGCACCACCGACGCCGCGCACCCGGGTCATCATCA
CCATCACCATTAATCTAGAGATCTTATTAAAGCAGAACTTGTTTATTGCAGCTTATAATGGTTACAAATA
AAGCAATAGCATCACAAATTTCACAAATAAAGCATTTTTTTCACTGCATTCTAGTTGTGGTTTGTCCAAA
CTCATCAATGTATCTTATCATGTCTGGTCGACTCTAGCTAGACTCTTCCGCTTCCTCGCTCACTGACTCG
CTGCGCTCGGTCGTTCGGCTGCGGCGAGCGGTATCAGCTCACTCAAAGGCGGTAATACGGTTATCCACAG
AATCAGGGGATAACGCAGGAAAGAACATGTGAGCAAAAGGCCAGCAAAAGGCCAGGAACCGTAAAAAGGC
CGCGTTGCTGGCGTTTTTCCATAGGCTCCGCCCCCCTGACGAGCATCACAAAAATCGACGCTCAAGTCAG
AGGTGGCGAAACCCGACAGGACTATAAAGATACCAGGCGTTTCCCCCTGGAAGCTCCCTCGTGCGCTCTC
CTGTTCCGACCCTGCCGCTTACCGGATACCTGTCCGCCTTTCTCCCTTCGGGAAGCGTGGCGCTTTCTCA
TAGCTCACGCTGTAGGTATCTCAGTTCGGTGTAGGTCGTTCGCTCCAAGCTGGGCTGTGTGCACGAACCC
CCCGTTCAGCCCGACCGCTGCGCCTTATCCGGTAACTATCGTCTTGAGTCCAACCCGGTAAGACACGACT
TATCGCCACTGGCAGCAGCCACTGGTAACAGGATTAGCAGAGCGAGGTATGTAGGCGGTGCTACAGAGTT
CTTGAAGTGGTGGCCTAACTACGGCTACACTAGAAGAACAGTATTTGGTATCTGCGCTCTGCTGAAGCCA
GTTACCTTCGGAAAAAGAGTTGGTAGCTCTTGATCCGGCAAACAAACCACCGCTGGTAGCGGTGGTTTTT
TTGTTTGCAAGCAGCAGATTACGCGCAGAAAAAAAGGATCTCAAGAAGATCCTTTGATCTTTTCTACGGG
GTCTGACGCTCAGTGGAACGAAAACTCACGTTAAGGGATTTTGGTCATGAGATTATCAAAAAGGATCTTC
ACCTAGATCCTTTTAAATTAAAAATGAAGTTTTAAATCAATCTAAAGTATATATGAGTAAACTTGGTCTG
ACAGTTACCAATGCTTAATCAGTGAGGCACCTATCTCAGCGATCTGTCTATTTCGTTCATCCATAGTTGC
CTGACTCCCCGTCGTGTAGATAACTACGATACGGGAGGGCTTACCATCTGGCCCCAGTGCTGCAATGATA
CCGCGAGACCCACGCTCACCGGCTCCAGATTTATCAGCAATAAACCAGCCAGCCGGAAGGGCCGAGCGCA
GAAGTGGTCCTGCAACTTTATCCGCCTCCATCCAGTCTATTAATTGTTGCCGGGAAGCTAGAGTAAGTAG
TTCGCCAGTTAATAGTTTGCGCAACGTTGTTGCCATTGCTACAGGCATCGTGGTGTCACGCTCGTCGTTT
GGTATGGCTTCATTCAGCTCCGGTTCCCAACGATCAAGGCGAGTTACATGATCCCCCATGTTGTGCAAAA
AAGCGGTTAGCTCCTTCGGTCCTCCGATCGTTGTCAGAAGTAAGTTGGCCGCAGTGTTATCACTCATGGT
TATGGCAGCACTGCATAATTCTCTTACTGTCATGCCATCCGTAAGATGCTTTTCTGTGACTGGTGAGTAC
TCAACCAAGTCATTCTGAGAATAGTGTATGCGGCGACCGAGTTGCTCTTGCCCGGCGTCAATACGGGATA
ATACCGCGCCACATAGCAGAACTTTAAAAGTGCTCATCATTGGAAAACGTTCTTCGGGGCGAAAACTCTC
AAGGATCTTACCGCTGTTGAGATCCAGTTCGATGTAACCCACTCGTGCACCCAACTGATCTTCAGCATCT
TTTACTTTCACCAGCGTTTCTGGGTGAGCAAAAACAGGAAGGCAAAATGCCGCAAAAAAGGGAATAAGGG
CGACACGGAAATGTTGAATACTCATACTCTTCCTTTTTCAATATTATTGAAGCATTTATCAGGGTTATTG
TCTCATGAGCGGATACATATTTGAATGTATTTAGAAAAATAAACAAATAGGGGTTCCGCGCACATTTCCC
CGAAAAGTGCCACCTGACGTCTAAGAAACCATTATTATCATGACATTAACCTATAAAAATAGGCGTATCA
CGAGGCCCTTTCGTCTCGCGCGTTTCGGTGATGACGGTGAAAACCTCTGACACATGCAGCTCCCGGAGGA
ATGTGTGTCAGTTAGGGTGTGGAAAGTCCCCAGGCTCCCCAGGCAGGCAGAAGTATGCAAAGCATGCATC
TCAATTAGTCAGCAACCAGGTGTGGAAAGTCCCCAGGCTCCCCAGCAGGCAGAAGTATGCAAAGCATGCA
TCTCAATTAGTCAGCAACCATAGTCCCGCCCCTAACTCCGCCCATCCCGCCCCTAACTCCGCCCAGTTCC
GCCCATTCTCCGCCCCATGGCTGACTAATTTTTTTTATTTATGCAGAGGCCGAGGCCGCCTCTGCCTCTG
AGCTATTCCAGAAGTAGTGAGGAGGCTTTTTTGGAGGCCTAGGCTTTTGCAAAAAGCTCCCGGGAGCTTG
TATATCCATTTTCGTCCCGGAGACGGTCACAGCTTGTCTGTAAGCGGATGCCGGGAGCAGACAAGCCCGT
CAGGGCGCGTCAGCGGGTGTTGGCGGGTGTCGGGGCTGGCTTAACTATGCGGCATCAGAGCAGATTGTAC
TGAGAGTGCACCATATGCGGTGTGAAATACCGCACAGATGCGTAAGGAGAAAATACCGCATCAGGAAATT
GTAAGCGTTAATATTTTGTTAAAATTCGCGTTAAATTTTTGTTAAATCAGCTCATTTTTTAACCAATAGG
CCGAAATCGGCAAAATCCCTTATAAATCAAAAGAATAGACCGAGATAGGGT
[37 nt withheld, positions 6912-6948]
AAAGAACGTGGACTCCAACGTCAAAGG
[49 nt withheld, positions 6976-7024]
T
[91 nt withheld, positions 7026-7116]
G
[124 nt withheld, positions 7118-7241]
CCATTCGCCATTCAGGCTGCGCAACTGTTGGGAAGGGCGATCGGTGCGGGCCTCTTCGCTATTACGCCAG
CTGGCGAAAGGGGGATGTGCTGCAAGGCGATTAAGTTGGGTAACGCCAGGGTTTTCCCAGTCACGACGTT
GTAAAACGACGGCCAGTGAATT
Features (pLannotate 1.2.2; 14 found; start..end, strand, type, name):
     25..408     +  enhancer       CMV enhancer: human cytomegalovirus immediate early enhancer
    410..609     +  promoter       CMV promoter: human cytomegalovirus (CMV) immediate early promoter
    748..1573    +  intron         CMV intron A: human cytomegalovirus intron A (Chapman et al., 1991)
   1610..2497    +  CDS            Ntng1 (fragment): NTNG1_MOUSE - Also known as Kiaa0976, Lmnt1. Experimental evidence at protein level: Swiss-Prot protein existence level 1. Involved in controlling patterning and neuronal circuit formation at the laminar, cellular, subcellular and synaptic levels. Promotes neurite outgrowth of both axons and dendrites. From Mus musculus (Mouse).
   2516..3967    +  CDS            SEAP: secreted alkaline phosphatase from human placenta The natural enzyme has a C-terminal transmembrane sequence that is replaced by a GPI anchor.
   4026..4147    +  polyA_signal   SV40 poly(A) signal: SV40 polyadenylation signal
   4356..4944    -  rep_origin     ori: high-copy-number ColE1/pMB1/pBR322/pUC origin of replication
   5115..5975    -  CDS            AmpR: β-lactamase; bla; confers resistance to ampicillin, carbenicillin, and related antibiotics
   5976..6080    -  promoter       AmpR promoter: bla
   6175..6210    +  CDS            rop (fragment): Rop protein, which maintains plasmids at low copy number; rop
   6233..6563    +  promoter       SV40 promoter: SV40 enhancer and early promoter
   6686..6785    +  misc_feature   bom (fragment): basis of mobility region from pBR322
   6813..7241    -  rep_origin     f1 ori (sequence partly withheld): f1 bacteriophage origin of replication; arrow indicates direction of (+) strand synthesis
   7245..7402    -  CDS            lacZα (fragment): LacZα fragment of β-galactosidase; lacZ fragment
