[The description below was written by a language model from this plasmid's Addgene catalogue record and pLannotate feature annotations shown in this document.]
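Description:
Ntng1.j-AP-His is a mammalian expression plasmid built on the pCMVi-SV40ori backbone that produces a secreted, tagged form of the mouse Netrin G1 isoform j ectodomain. It is propagated in E. coli as a high-copy plasmid through a ColE1/pUC-type origin and selected with ampicillin via the β-lactamase gene. The backbone also carries an f1 phage origin and small remnants of rop, bom and lacZα that appear to be leftovers of earlier vector construction. An SV40 enhancer/early promoter region is annotated in the backbone. This region normally includes the SV40 origin, matching the backbone name, and would permit episomal amplification in cells expressing large T antigen.

The expression cassette is driven by the human CMV immediate-early enhancer and promoter followed by CMV intron A, an arrangement commonly used to boost transcript levels. Downstream, an 888 bp fragment of Ntng1 is inserted between NotI and SpeI sites. It encodes the extracellular region truncated immediately upstream of the propeptide cleavage and GPI-attachment site, so the protein is no longer tethered to the membrane. It is fused at its C terminus to human placental alkaline phosphatase and a 6X histidine tag supplied by the backbone, and the transcript ends at an SV40 polyadenylation signal. The His tag is listed in the catalogue entry but is not separately annotated in the feature table.

The alkaline phosphatase moiety provides an enzymatic readout for detecting binding, and the His tag allows capture or purification. The associated publication describes an extracellular biochemical screen for receptor-ligand interactions involved in neuronal subtype recognition in the retina, which suggests the construct serves as a soluble probe in such binding assays.
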