Addgene plasmid #71993: Ntng1.j-AP-His
Purpose: Expresses the extracellular region of the Netrin G1, isoform j protein (truncated immediately upstream of propeptide cleavage and GPI-attachement site), C-terminally fused to alkaline phosphatase + 6X histidine tag.
Depositing lab: Woj Wojtowicz. Depositing organization: University of California, Berkeley. Publication: An extracellular biochemical screen reveals that FLRTs and Unc5s mediate neuronal subtype recognition in the retina. Visser JJ, Cheng Y, Perry SC, Chastain AB, Parsa B, Masri SS, Ray TA, Kay JN, Wojtowicz WM. Elife. 2015 Dec 3;4. pii: e08149. doi: 10.7554/eLife.08149. PubMed 26633812.
Backbone
  Vector backbone: pCMVi-SV40ori
  Vector type: Mammalian Expression
Growth in bacteria
  Bacterial resistance: Ampicillin, 100 μg/mL
  Growth temperature: 37°C
  Growth strain: DH5alpha
  Copy number: High Copy
Gene/Insert
  Gene/Insert name: Ntng1.j (alt names: Netrin G1, isoform j; Lmnt1; NCBI gene ID 80883; Reference sequence AF475078)
  Species: M. musculus (mouse)
  Insert size (bp): 888
  Entrez Gene: Ntng1 (a.k.a. A930010C08Rik, AI853992, Lmnt1)
  Promoter: CMV
  Tag / fusion protein: AP-His (C terminal on backbone)
  Cloning method: Restriction Enzyme; 5′ cloning site NotI (not destroyed); 3′ cloning site SpeI (not destroyed)
  Sequencing primers: 5′ GTCAGAGGTAACTCCCGTTGC; 3′ GAGGTTCTTGGCGGCTGTC
Terms and licenses: Academic/Nonprofit Terms; Industry Terms: Not Available to Industry
How to cite: Ntng1.j-AP-His was a gift from Woj Wojtowicz (Addgene plasmid # 71993 ; http://n2t.net/addgene:71993 ; RRID:Addgene_71993)
