>Addgene plasmid #71993 | Ntng1.j-AP-His | addgene partial sequence | sequence record 135161 | pMRB101-F 5'-aagatgcaggcagctgagtt-3'
CGGTGGAGGGCAGTGTAGTCTGAGCAGTACTCGTTGCTGCCGCGCGCGCCACCAGACATAATAGCTGACA
GACTAACAGACTGTTCCTTTCCATGGGTCTTTTCTGCAGAAGCTTGAATTCTCGAGGATCCGCGGCCGCG
CCACCATGTATTTGTCAAGATTCCTGTCGATCCATGCCCTGTGGGTGACAGTGTCCTCTGTGATGCAGCC
CTACCTTTTCGTGTGGGGACATTATGATGTATGTAAGAGCCTGATTTACACAGAAGAAGGCAAAGTTTGG
GATTACACAGCCTGCCAGCCGGAATCCACGGACATGACCAAGTATCTGAAAGTGAAACTGGACCCTCCGG
ATATTACCTGTGGAGACCCTCCAGAGTCCTTCTGTGCAATGGGCAACCCTTACATGTGCAATAATGAGTG
TGATGCGAGTACCCCTGAACTGGCACACCCTCCTGAGCTGATGTTTGATTTTGAAGGAAGACATCCCTCC
ACATTTTGGCAGTCTGCTACTTGGAAGGAGTACCCCAAACCTCTCCAGGTTAACATCACTCTGTCTTGGA
GCAAAACCATTGAACTCACAGACAACATAGTTATTACCTTTGAATCGGGGCGTCCAGACCAAATGATCCT
AGAGAAATCTCTCGACTACGGACGAACATGGCAGCCCTATCAGTATTATGCCACAGACTGCCTCCATGCA
TTCCACATGGACCCGAAATCCGTGAAGGATTTATCTCAGCACACGGTCTTGGAAATCATTTGCACGGAAG
AGTACTCCACTGGGTACTCCACGAATAGCAAA
