>Addgene plasmid #71993 | Ntng1.j-AP-His | addgene partial sequence | sequence record 135462 | SV40pA-R 5'-GAAATTTGTGATGCTATTGC-3'
AGATCTCTAGATTAATGGTGATGGTGATGATGACCCGGGTGCGCGGCGTCGGTGGTGCCGGCGGGGGGCG
CCAGGTCGCAGGCGGTGTAGGGCTCCAGGCAGGCGGCGAAGGCCATGACGTGCGCTATGAAGGTCTGCTC
CTGCACGCCGTGAACCAGGTGCGCCTGCGGGCCGCGCGCGAACACCGCCACGTCCTCGCCTGCGTGGGTC
TCTTCGTCCAGGGGCACTGCTGACTGCTGCCGATACTCGGGGCTCCCGCTCTCGCTCTCGGTAACATCCG
GCCGGGCGCCGTCCTTGAGCACATAGCCTGGACCGTTTCCGTATAGGAGGACCGTGTAGGCCTTCCTGTC
CCGGGCCTTGCCAGGGGCCAGCCCGAAGATGGAGCTCCCTCGCAGGGGGTAGCCTCCGAAGGAGAAGACG
TGGGAGTGGTCGGCAGTGACGAGGCTCAGCGTGTCCTCCTCGCTGGTGAGCTGGCCCGCCCTCTCAATGG
CGTCGTCGAACATGATCGTCTCAGTCAGTGCCCGGTAAGCCCTGCTTTCATGATGACCATGGTCGATGCG
ACCACCCTCCACGAAGAGGAAGAAGCCGCGGGGGTTCCTGCTCAGCAGGCGCAGGGCAGCCTCTGTCATC
TCCATCAGGGAGGGGTCCAGTGTGGAGTCTCGGTGGATCTCGTATTTCATGTCTCCAGGCTCAAAGAGAC
CCATGAGATGGGTCACAGACGGGTCCAGGGAAGCCTGCATGAGCTCAGTGCGGTTCCACACATACCGGGC
ACCCTGGCGCTTCGCCAGCCATTCCTGCACCAGATTCTTCC
